Addgene plasmid #87836: TLCV2-RB1
Purpose: LentiCRISPR v2 was modified into an all-in-one dox inducible system. The addition of doxycycline induces Cas9-2A-eGFP. The U6 promoter drives constitutive expression of an sgRNA targeting human RB1.
Depositing lab: Adam Karpf. Depositing organization: University of Nebraska Medical Center. Publication: Pan-Cancer Analyses Reveal Genomic Features of FOXM1 Overexpression in Cancer. Barger CJ, Branick C, Chee L, Karpf AR. Cancers (Basel). 2019 Feb 21;11(2). pii: cancers11020251. doi: 10.3390/cancers11020251. PubMed 30795624.
Backbone
  Vector backbone: TLCV2
  Total vector size (bp): 14873
  Vector type: Mammalian Expression, Lentiviral, CRISPR ; Doxycycline inducible; eGFP reporter
  Selectable markers: Puromycin
Growth in bacteria
  Bacterial resistance: Ampicillin, 100 μg/mL
  Growth temperature: 37°C
  Growth strain: NEB Stable
  Copy number: Unknown
Gene/Insert
  Gene/Insert name: sgRB1 (alt name: RB1, RB, RB Transcriptional Corepressor 1)
  gRNA/shRNA sequence: GCTCTGGGTCCTCCTCAGGA
  Species: H. sapiens (human)
  GenBank ID: NM_000321
  Entrez Gene: RB1 (a.k.a. OSRC, PPP1R130, RB, p105-Rb, p110-RB1, pRb, pp110)
  Promoter: U6
  Cloning method: Restriction Enzyme; 5′ cloning site BsmBI (destroyed during cloning); 3′ cloning site BsmBI (destroyed during cloning)
  Sequencing primers: 5′ human U6-F GAGGGCCTATTTCCCATGATT
Terms and licenses: Academic/Nonprofit Terms; Industry Terms: Not Available to Industry
Depositor comments: The sgRNA targeting RB1 (sgRB#1) was previously published - Nicolay BN, et al. Proteomic analysis of pRb loss highlights a signature of decreased mitochondrial oxidative phosphorylation. Genes Dev. 2015;29(17):1875–1889. The oligos corresponding to sgRB#1 were ordered then annealed and ligated into TLCV2.
How to cite: TLCV2-RB1 was a gift from Adam Karpf (Addgene plasmid # 87836 ; http://n2t.net/addgene:87836 ; RRID:Addgene_87836)
