[The description below was written by a language model from this plasmid's Addgene catalogue record and pLannotate feature annotations shown in this document.]
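Description:
TLCV2-RB1 is a 14.9 kb third-generation-style, self-inactivating HIV-1 lentiviral CRISPR vector built on TLCV2, a derivative of lentiCRISPR v2 converted into an all-in-one doxycycline-inducible system. In bacteria it is maintained through a high-copy ColE1/pUC origin with ampicillin resistance (AmpR). The backbone also carries an f1 origin and an SV40/EM7-driven bleomycin/Zeocin resistance cassette that lies outside the viral genome. A CMV enhancer/promoter fused to a truncated 5' LTR drives transcription of the packageable RNA. That RNA contains the Ψ packaging signal, a gag fragment, the RRE for Rev-dependent export, the cPPT/CTS, a WPRE and a ΔU3 3' LTR followed by a bGH polyadenylation signal.

Three expression units sit between the LTRs. A human U6 (Pol III) promoter constitutively transcribes an sgRNA against human RB1, made by ligating annealed oligos into BsmBI sites (destroyed in cloning) upstream of the S. pyogenes gRNA scaffold. The guide was previously published. Next, a tight TRE promoter, consisting of seven tet operators and a minimal CMV promoter, controls S. pyogenes Cas9 linked to EGFP through a 2A element. Nuclease and green reporter are therefore produced together, and only when doxycycline is present. Finally, an EF-1α core promoter drives puromycin N-acetyltransferase followed by the reverse tetracycline transactivator rtTA3. This supplies both selection of transduced mammalian cells and the dox-responsive activator for the TRE. The linker between these two coding sequences is not annotated in the feature table.

The construct is intended for making stably transduced, puromycin-selected human cells in which RB1 editing or knockout can be triggered on demand, with EGFP marking cells that express Cas9.
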