Features (pLannotate 1.2.2; 36 found; start..end, strand, type, name):
    633..844     +  promoter       EF-1α core promoter: core promoter for human elongation factor EF-1α
    866..1462    +  CDS            PuroR (fragment): puromycin N-acetyltransferase; pac from Streptomyces; confers resistance to puromycin
   1529..2226    +  CDS            rtTA3 (fragment): reverse tetracycline transactivator 3 activates expression from Tet-responsive promoters in the presence of doxycycline
   2156..2266    +  CDS            VP48: 3 tandem repeats of the minimal activation domain of herpes simplex virus VP16 (Cheng et al., 2013)
   2296..2884    +  misc_feature   WPRE: woodchuck hepatitis virus posttranscriptional regulatory element
   2935..2954    +  misc_feature   cPPT/CTS (fragment): central polypurine tract and central termination sequence of HIV-1
   2956..3189    +  LTR            3' LTR (ΔU3): self-inactivating 3' long terminal repeat (LTR) from HIV-1
   3221..3445    +  polyA_signal   bGH poly(A) signal: bovine growth hormone polyadenylation signal
   3449..3470    +  promoter       SV40 promoter (fragment): SV40 enhancer and early promoter
   3491..3919    +  rep_origin     f1 ori (sequence partly withheld): f1 bacteriophage origin of replication; arrow indicates direction of (+) strand synthesis
   3933..4262    +  promoter       SV40 promoter: SV40 enhancer and early promoter
   4310..4357    +  promoter       EM7 promoter: synthetic bacterial promoter&nbsp
   4376..4750    +  CDS            BleoR: antibiotic-binding protein; Sh ble from Streptoalloteichus hindustanus; confers resistance to bleomycin, phleomycin, and Zeocin™
   4760..4885    +  CDS            ble (fragment): BLE_KLEPN - Experimental evidence at protein level: Swiss-Prot protein existence level 1. Binding protein with a strong affinity to the bleomycin family of antibiotics. Binds to CL990; an antimitotic-antibiotic compound. From Klebsiella pneumoniae.
   4880..5001    +  polyA_signal   SV40 poly(A) signal: SV40 polyadenylation signal
   5072..5094    -  protein_bind   lac operator (fragment): The lac repressor binds to the lac operator to inhibit transcription in E. coli. This inhibition can be relieved by adding lactose or isopropyl-β-D-thiogalactopyranoside (IPTG). lac repressor encoded by lacI
   5098..5128    -  promoter       lac promoter: promoter for the E. coli lac operon
   5143..5164    -  protein_bind   CAP binding site: CAP binding activates transcription in the presence of cAMP. E. coli catabolite activator protein
   5177..5269    -  CDS            lacI (fragment): lac repressor; lacI; The lac repressor binds to the lac operator to inhibit transcription in E. coli. This inhibition can be relieved by adding lactose or isopropyl-β-D-thiogalactopyranoside (IPTG).
   5452..6040    -  rep_origin     ori: high-copy-number ColE1/pMB1/pBR322/pUC origin of replication
   6211..7071    -  CDS            AmpR: β-lactamase; bla; confers resistance to ampicillin, carbenicillin, and related antibiotics
   7072..7176    -  promoter       AmpR promoter: bla
   7235..7287    -  misc_feature   bom (fragment): basis of mobility region from pBR322
   7442..7821    +  enhancer       CMV enhancer: human cytomegalovirus immediate early enhancer
   7822..8021    +  promoter       CMV promoter: human cytomegalovirus (CMV) immediate early promoter
   8039..8219    +  LTR            5' LTR (truncated): truncated 5' long terminal repeat (LTR) from HIV-1
   8266..8391    +  misc_feature   HIV-1 Ψ: packaging signal of human immunodeficiency virus type 1
   8375..8738    +  CDS            HIV-1 gag (fragment): gag protein from human immunodeficiency virus 1; gag
   8884..9117    +  misc_feature   RRE: The Rev response element (RRE) of HIV-1 allows for Rev-dependent mRNA export from the nucleus to the cytoplasm.
   9494..9594    +  CDS            Rev (fragment): human immunodeficiency virus 1 (HIV-1) Rev protein; rev; enhances nuclear export of unspliced and incompletely spliced viral mRNAs
   9644..9761    +  misc_feature   cPPT/CTS: central polypurine tract and central termination sequence of HIV-1
   9812..10052   +  promoter       U6 promoter: RNA polymerase III promoter for human U6 snRNA
  10082..10157   +  misc_RNA       gRNA scaffold: guide RNA scaffold for the Streptococcus pyogenes CRISPR/Cas9 system
  10194..10508   +  promoter       tight TRE promoter: Tet-responsive promoter PTight, consisting of seven tet operator sequences followed by the minimal CMV promoter
  10540..14643   +  CDS            Cas9: Cas9 (Csn1) endonuclease from the Streptococcus pyogenes Type II CRISPR/Cas system generates RNA-guided double strand breaks in DNA
  14779..622     +  CDS            EGFP (across the origin): the original enhanced GFP (Yang et al., 1996) mammalian codon-optimized
>Addgene plasmid #87836 | TLCV2-RB1 | addgene full sequence | sequence record 176310 | Addgene NGS Result
GGGCGAGGGCGATGCCACCTACGGCAAGCTGACCCTGAAGTTCATCTGCACCACCGGCAAGCTGCCCGTG
CCCTGGCCCACCCTCGTGACCACCCTGACCTACGGCGTGCAGTGCTTCAGCCGCTACCCCGACCACATGA
AGCAGCACGACTTCTTCAAGTCCGCCATGCCCGAAGGCTACGTCCAGGAGCGCACCATCTTCTTCAAGGA
CGACGGCAACTACAAGACCCGCGCCGAGGTGAAGTTCGAGGGCGACACCCTGGTGAACCGCATCGAGCTG
AAGGGCATCGACTTCAAGGAGGACGGCAACATCCTGGGGCACAAGCTGGAGTACAACTACAACAGCCACA
ACGTCTATATCATGGCCGACAAGCAGAAGAACGGCATCAAGGTGAACTTCAAGATCCGCCACAACATCGA
GGACGGCAGCGTGCAGCTCGCCGACCACTACCAGCAGAACACCCCCATCGGCGACGGCCCCGTGCTGCTG
CCCGACAACCACTACCTGAGCACCCAGTCCGCCCTGAGCAAAGACCCCAACGAGAAGCGCGATCACATGG
TCCTGCTGGAGTTCGTGACCGCCGCCGGGATCACTCTCGGCATGGACGAGCTGTACAAGTAAGCTAGCAT
CCGGGCAGAGCGCACATCGCCCACAGTCCCCGAGAAGTTGGGGGGAGGGGTCGGCAATTGATCCGGTGCC
TAGAGAAGGTGGCGCGGGGTAAACTGGGAAAGTGATGTCGTGTACTGGCTCCGCCTTTTTCCCGAGGGTG
GGGGAGAACCGTATATAAGTGCAGTAGTCGCCGTGAACGTTCTTTTTCGCAACGGGTTTGCCGCCAGAAC
ACAGACTGCGATCGCAATGTACAGTATGACCGAGTACAAGCCCACGGTGCGCCTCGCCACCCGCGACGAC
GTCCCCAGGGCCGTACGCACCCTCGCCGCCGCGTTCGCCGACTACCCCGCCACGCGCCACACCGTCGATC
CGGACCGCCACATCGAGCGGGTCACCGAGCTGCAAGAACTCTTCCTCACGCGCGTCGGGCTCGACATCGG
CAAGGTGTGGGTCGCGGACGACGGCGCCGCGGTGGCGGTCTGGACCACGCCGGAGAGCGTCGAAGCGGGG
GCGGTGTTCGCCGAGATCGGCCCGCGCATGGCCGAGTTGAGCGGTTCCCGGCTGGCCGCGCAGCAACAGA
TGGAAGGCCTCCTGGCGCCGCACCGGCCCAAGGAGCCCGCGTGGTTCCTGGCCACCGTCGGAGTCTCGCC
CGACCACCAGGGCAAGGGTCTGGGCAGCGCCGTCGTGCTCCCCGGAGTGGAGGCGGCCGAGCGCGCCGGG
GTGCCCGCCTTCCTGGAGACCTCCGCGCCCCGCAACCTCCCCTTCTACGAGCGGCTCGGCTTCACCGTCA
CCGCCGACGTCGAGGTGCCCGAAGGACCGCGCACCTGGTGCATGACCCGCAAGCCCGGTGCCGGTTCCGG
CGCAACAAACTTCTCTCTGCTGAAACAAGCCGGAGATGTCGAAGAGAATCCTGGACCGATGTCTAGACTG
GACAAGAGCAAAGTCATAAACGGAGCTCTGGAATTACTCAATGGTGTCGGTATCGAAGGCCTGACGACAA
GGAAACTCGCTCAAAAGCTGGGAGTTGAGCAGCCTACCCTGTACTGGCACGTGAAGAACAAGCGGGCCCT
GCTCGATGCCCTGCCAATCGAGATGCTGGACAGGCATCATACCCACTTCTGCCCCCTGGAAGGCGAGTCA
TGGCAAGACTTTCTGCGGAACAACGCCAAGTCATACCGCTGTGCTCTCCTCTCACATCGCGACGGGGCTA
AAGTGCATCTCGGCACCCGCCCAACAGAGAAACAGTACGAAACCCTGGAAAATCAGCTCGCGTTCCTGTG
TCAGCAAGGCTTCTCCCTGGAGAACGCACTGTACGCTCTGTCCGCCGTGGGCCACTTTACACTGGGCTGC
GTATTGGAGGAACAGGAGCATCAAGTAGCAAAAGAGGAAAGAGAGACACCTACCACCGATTCTATGCCCC
CACTTCTGAGACAAGCAATTGAGCTGTTCGACCGGCAGGGAGCCGAACCTGCCTTCCTTTTCGGCCTGGA
ACTAATCATATGTGGCCTGGAGAAACAGCTAAAGTGCGAAAGCGGCGGGCCGACCGACGCCCTTGACGAT
TTTGACTTAGACATGCTCCCAGCCGATGCCCTTGACGACTTTGACCTTGATATGCTGCCTGCTGACGCTC
TTGACGATTTTGACCTTGACATGCTCCCCGGGTAACTCGAGCGCGTTAAGTCGACAATCAACCTCTGGAT
TACAAAATTTGTGAAAGATTGACTGGTATTCTTAACTATGTTGCTCCTTTTACGCTATGTGGATACGCTG
CTTTAATGCCTTTGTATCATGCTATTGCTTCCCGTATGGCTTTCATTTTCTCCTCCTTGTATAAATCCTG
GTTGCTGTCTCTTTATGAGGAGTTGTGGCCCGTTGTCAGGCAACGTGGCGTGGTGTGCACTGTGTTTGCT
GACGCAACCCCCACTGGTTGGGGCATTGCCACCACCTGTCAGCTCCTTTCCGGGACTTTCGCTTTCCCCC
TCCCTATTGCCACGGCGGAACTCATCGCCGCCTGCCTTGCCCGCTGCTGGACAGGGGCTCGGCTGTTGGG
CACTGACAATTCCGTGGTGTTGTCGGGGAAATCATCGTCCTTTCCTTGGCTGCTCGCCTGTGTTGCCACC
TGGATTCTGCGCGGGACGTCCTTCTGCTACGTCCCTTCGGCCCTCAATCCAGCGGACCTTCCTTCCCGCG
GCCTGCTGCCGGCTCTGCGGCCTCTTCCGCGTCTTCGCCTTCGCCCTCAGACGAGTCGGATCTCCCTTTG
GGCCGCCTCCCCGCGTCGACTTTAAGACCAATGACTTACAAGGCAGCTGTAGATCTTAGCCACTTTTTAA
AAGAAAAGGGGGGACTGGAAGGGCTAATTCACTCCCAACGAAGACAAGATCTGCTTTTTGCTTGTACTGG
GTCTCTCTGGTTAGACCAGATCTGAGCCTGGGAGCTCTCTGGCTAACTAGGGAACCCACTGCTTAAGCCT
CAATAAAGCTTGCCTTGAGTGCTTCAAGTAGTGTGTGCCCGTCTGTTGTGTGACTCTGGTAACTAGAGAT
CCCTCAGACCCTTTTAGTCAGTGTGGAAAATCTCTAGCAGGGCCCGTTTAAACCCGCTGATCAGCCTCGA
CTGTGCCTTCTAGTTGCCAGCCATCTGTTGTTTGCCCCTCCCCCGTGCCTTCCTTGACCCTGGAAGGTGC
CACTCCCACTGTCCTTTCCTAATAAAATGAGGAAATTGCATCGCATTGTCTGAGTAGGTGTCATTCTATT
CTGGGGGGTGGGGTGGGGCAGGACAGCAAGGGGGAGGATTGGGAAGACAATAGCAGGCATGCTGGGGATG
CGGTGGGCTCTATGGCTTCTGAGGCGGAAAGAACCAGCTGGGGCTCTAGGGGGTATCCCC
[124 nt withheld, positions 3491-3614]
C
[91 nt withheld, positions 3616-3706]
A
[49 nt withheld, positions 3708-3756]
CCTTTGACGTTGGAGTCCACGTTCTTT
[37 nt withheld, positions 3784-3820]
ACCCTATCTCGGTCTATTCTTTTGATTTATAAGGGATTTTGCCGATTTCGGCCTATTGGTTAAAAAATGA
GCTGATTTAACAAAAATTTAACGCGAATTAATTCTGTGGAATGTGTGTCAGTTAGGGTGTGGAAAGTCCC
CAGGCTCCCCAGCAGGCAGAAGTATGCAAAGCATGCATCTCAATTAGTCAGCAACCAGGTGTGGAAAGTC
CCCAGGCTCCCCAGCAGGCAGAAGTATGCAAAGCATGCATCTCAATTAGTCAGCAACCATAGTCCCGCCC
CTAACTCCGCCCATCCCGCCCCTAACTCCGCCCAGTTCCGCCCATTCTCCGCCCCATGGCTGACTAATTT
TTTTTATTTATGCAGAGGCCGAGGCCGCCTCTGCCTCTGAGCTATTCCAGAAGTAGTGAGGAGGCTTTTT
TGGAGGCCTAGGCTTTTGCAAAAAGCTCCCGGGAGCTTGTATATCCATTTTCGGATCTGATCAGCACGTG
TTGACAATTAATCATCGGCATAGTATATCGGCATAGTATAATACGACAAGGTGAGGAACTAAACCATGGC
CAAGTTGACCAGTGCCGTTCCGGTGCTCACCGCGCGCGACGTCGCCGGAGCGGTCGAGTTCTGGACCGAC
CGGCTCGGGTTCTCCCGGGACTTCGTGGAGGACGACTTCGCCGGTGTGGTCCGGGACGACGTGACCCTGT
TCATCAGCGCGGTCCAGGACCAGGTGGTGCCGGACAACACCCTGGCCTGGGTGTGGGTGCGCGGCCTGGA
CGAGCTGTACGCCGAGTGGTCGGAGGTCGTGTCCACGAACTTCCGGGACGCCTCCGGGCCGGCCATGACC
GAGATCGGCGAGCAGCCGTGGGGGCGGGAGTTCGCCCTGCGCGACCCGGCCGGCAACTGCGTGCACTTCG
TGGCCGAGGAGCAGGACTGACACGTGCTACGAGATTTCGATTCCACCGCCGCCTTCTATGAAAGGTTGGG
CTTCGGAATCGTTTTCCGGGACGCCGGCTGGATGATCCTCCAGCGCGGGGATCTCATGCTGGAGTTCTTC
GCCCACCCCAACTTGTTTATTGCAGCTTATAATGGTTACAAATAAAGCAATAGCATCACAAATTTCACAA
ATAAAGCATTTTTTTCACTGCATTCTAGTTGTGGTTTGTCCAAACTCATCAATGTATCTTATCATGTCTG
TATACCGTCGACCTCTAGCTAGAGCTTGGCGTAATCATGGTCATAGCTGTTTCCTGTGTGAAATTGTTAT
CCGCTCACAATTCCACACAACATACGAGCCGGAAGCATAAAGTGTAAAGCCTGGGGTGCCTAATGAGTGA
GCTAACTCACATTAATTGCGTTGCGCTCACTGCCCGCTTTCCAGTCGGGAAACCTGTCGTGCCAGCTGCA
TTAATGAATCGGCCAACGCGCGGGGAGAGGCGGTTTGCGTATTGGGCGCTCTTCCGCTTCCTCGCTCACT
GACTCGCTGCGCTCGGTCGTTCGGCTGCGGCGAGCGGTATCAGCTCACTCAAAGGCGGTAATACGGTTAT
CCACAGAATCAGGGGATAACGCAGGAAAGAACATGTGAGCAAAAGGCCAGCAAAAGGCCAGGAACCGTAA
AAAGGCCGCGTTGCTGGCGTTTTTCCATAGGCTCCGCCCCCCTGACGAGCATCACAAAAATCGACGCTCA
AGTCAGAGGTGGCGAAACCCGACAGGACTATAAAGATACCAGGCGTTTCCCCCTGGAAGCTCCCTCGTGC
GCTCTCCTGTTCCGACCCTGCCGCTTACCGGATACCTGTCCGCCTTTCTCCCTTCGGGAAGCGTGGCGCT
TTCTCATAGCTCACGCTGTAGGTATCTCAGTTCGGTGTAGGTCGTTCGCTCCAAGCTGGGCTGTGTGCAC
GAACCCCCCGTTCAGCCCGACCGCTGCGCCTTATCCGGTAACTATCGTCTTGAGTCCAACCCGGTAAGAC
ACGACTTATCGCCACTGGCAGCAGCCACTGGTAACAGGATTAGCAGAGCGAGGTATGTAGGCGGTGCTAC
AGAGTTCTTGAAGTGGTGGCCTAACTACGGCTACACTAGAAGAACAGTATTTGGTATCTGCGCTCTGCTG
AAGCCAGTTACCTTCGGAAAAAGAGTTGGTAGCTCTTGATCCGGCAAACAAACCACCGCTGGTAGCGGTG
GTTTTTTTGTTTGCAAGCAGCAGATTACGCGCAGAAAAAAAGGATCTCAAGAAGATCCTTTGATCTTTTC
TACGGGGTCTGACGCTCAGTGGAACGAAAACTCACGTTAAGGGATTTTGGTCATGAGATTATCAAAAAGG
ATCTTCACCTAGATCCTTTTAAATTAAAAATGAAGTTTTAAATCAATCTAAAGTATATATGAGTAAACTT
GGTCTGACAGTTACCAATGCTTAATCAGTGAGGCACCTATCTCAGCGATCTGTCTATTTCGTTCATCCAT
AGTTGCCTGACTCCCCGTCGTGTAGATAACTACGATACGGGAGGGCTTACCATCTGGCCCCAGTGCTGCA
ATGATACCGCGAGACCCACGCTCACCGGCTCCAGATTTATCAGCAATAAACCAGCCAGCCGGAAGGGCCG
AGCGCAGAAGTGGTCCTGCAACTTTATCCGCCTCCATCCAGTCTATTAATTGTTGCCGGGAAGCTAGAGT
AAGTAGTTCGCCAGTTAATAGTTTGCGCAACGTTGTTGCCATTGCTACAGGCATCGTGGTGTCACGCTCG
TCGTTTGGTATGGCTTCATTCAGCTCCGGTTCCCAACGATCAAGGCGAGTTACATGATCCCCCATGTTGT
GCAAAAAAGCGGTTAGCTCCTTCGGTCCTCCGATCGTTGTCAGAAGTAAGTTGGCCGCAGTGTTATCACT
CATGGTTATGGCAGCACTGCATAATTCTCTTACTGTCATGCCATCCGTAAGATGCTTTTCTGTGACTGGT
GAGTACTCAACCAAGTCATTCTGAGAATAGTGTATGCGGCGACCGAGTTGCTCTTGCCCGGCGTCAATAC
GGGATAATACCGCGCCACATAGCAGAACTTTAAAAGTGCTCATCATTGGAAAACGTTCTTCGGGGCGAAA
ACTCTCAAGGATCTTACCGCTGTTGAGATCCAGTTCGATGTAACCCACTCGTGCACCCAACTGATCTTCA
GCATCTTTTACTTTCACCAGCGTTTCTGGGTGAGCAAAAACAGGAAGGCAAAATGCCGCAAAAAAGGGAA
TAAGGGCGACACGGAAATGTTGAATACTCATACTCTTCCTTTTTCAATATTATTGAAGCATTTATCAGGG
TTATTGTCTCATGAGCGGATACATATTTGAATGTATTTAGAAAAATAAACAAATAGGGGTTCCGCGCACA
TTTCCCCGAAAAGTGCCACCTGACGTCGACGGATCGGGAGATCTCCCGATCCCCTATGGTGCACTCTCAG
TACAATCTGCTCTGATGCCGCATAGTTAAGCCAGTATCTGCTCCCTGCTTGTGTGTTGGAGGTCGCTGAG
TAGTGCGCGAGCAAAATTTAAGCTACAACAAGGCAAGGCTTGACCGACAATTGCATGAAGAATCTGCTTA
GGGTTAGGCGTTTTGCGCTGCTTCGCGATGTACGGGCCAGATATACGCGTTGACATTGATTATTGACTAG
TTATTAATAGTAATCAATTACGGGGTCATTAGTTCATAGCCCATATATGGAGTTCCGCGTTACATAACTT
ACGGTAAATGGCCCGCCTGGCTGACCGCCCAACGACCCCCGCCCATTGACGTCAATAATGACGTATGTTC
CCATAGTAACGCCAATAGGGACTTTCCATTGACGTCAATGGGTGGAGTATTTACGGTAAACTGCCCACTT
GGCAGTACATCAAGTGTATCATATGCCAAGTACGCCCCCTATTGACGTCAATGACGGTAAATGGCCCGCC
TGGCATTATGCCCAGTACATGACCTTATGGGACTTTCCTACTTGGCAGTACATCTACGTATTAGTCATCG
CTATTACCATGGTGATGCGGTTTTGGCAGTACATCAATGGGCGTGGATAGCGGTTTGACTCACGGGGATT
TCCAAGTCTCCACCCCATTGACGTCAATGGGAGTTTGTTTTGGCACCAAAATCAACGGGACTTTCCAAAA
TGTCGTAACAACTCCGCCCCATTGACGCAAATGGGCGGTAGGCGTGTACGGTGGGAGGTCTATATAAGCA
GCGCGTTTTGCCTGTACTGGGTCTCTCTGGTTAGACCAGATCTGAGCCTGGGAGCTCTCTGGCTAACTAG
GGAACCCACTGCTTAAGCCTCAATAAAGCTTGCCTTGAGTGCTTCAAGTAGTGTGTGCCCGTCTGTTGTG
TGACTCTGGTAACTAGAGATCCCTCAGACCCTTTTAGTCAGTGTGGAAAATCTCTAGCAGTGGCGCCCGA
ACAGGGACTTGAAAGCGAAAGGGAAACCAGAGGAGCTCTCTCGACGCAGGACTCGGCTTGCTGAAGCGCG
CACGGCAAGAGGCGAGGGGCGGCGACTGGTGAGTACGCCAAAAATTTTGACTAGCGGAGGCTAGAAGGAG
AGAGATGGGTGCGAGAGCGTCAGTATTAAGCGGGGGAGAATTAGATCGCGATGGGAAAAAATTCGGTTAA
GGCCAGGGGGAAAGAAAAAATATAAATTAAAACATATAGTATGGGCAAGCAGGGAGCTAGAACGATTCGC
AGTTAATCCTGGCCTGTTAGAAACATCAGAAGGCTGTAGACAAATACTGGGACAGCTACAACCATCCCTT
CAGACAGGATCAGAAGAACTTAGATCATTATATAATACAGTAGCAACCCTCTATTGTGTGCATCAAAGGA
TAGAGATAAAAGACACCAAGGAAGCTTTAGACAAGATAGAGGAAGAGCAAAACAAAAGTAAGACCACCGC
ACAGCAAGCGGCCGCTGATCTTCAGACCTGGAGGAGGAGATATGAGGGACAATTGGAGAAGTGAATTATA
TAAATATAAAGTAGTAAAAATTGAACCATTAGGAGTAGCACCCACCAAGGCAAAGAGAAGAGTGGTGCAG
AGAGAAAAAAGAGCAGTGGGAATAGGAGCTTTGTTCCTTGGGTTCTTGGGAGCAGCAGGAAGCACTATGG
GCGCAGCGTCAATGACGCTGACGGTACAGGCCAGACAATTATTGTCTGGTATAGTGCAGCAGCAGAACAA
TTTGCTGAGGGCTATTGAGGCGCAACAGCATCTGTTGCAACTCACAGTCTGGGGCATCAAGCAGCTCCAG
GCAAGAATCCTGGCTGTGGAAAGATACCTAAAGGATCAACAGCTCCTGGGGATTTGGGGTTGCTCTGGAA
AACTCATTTGCACCACTGCTGTGCCTTGGAATGCTAGTTGGAGTAATAAATCTCTGGAACAGATTTGGAA
TCACACGACCTGGATGGAGTGGGACAGAGAAATTAACAATTACACAAGCTTAATACACTCCTTAATTGAA
GAATCGCAAAACCAGCAAGAAAAGAATGAACAAGAATTATTGGAATTAGATAAATGGGCAAGTTTGTGGA
ATTGGTTTAACATAACAAATTGGCTGTGGTATATAAAATTATTCATAATGATAGTAGGAGGCTTGGTAGG
TTTAAGAATAGTTTTTGCTGTACTTTCTATAGTGAATAGAGTTAGGCAGGGATATTCACCATTATCGTTT
CAGACCCACCTCCCAACCCCGAGGGGACCCGACAGGCCCGAAGGAATAGAAGAAGAAGGTGGAGAGAGAG
ACAGAGACAGATCCATTCGATTAGTGAACGGATCGGCACTGCGTGCGCCAATTCTGCAGACAAATGGCAG
TATTCATCCACAATTTTAAAAGAAAAGGGGGGATTGGGGGGTACAGTGCAGGGGAAAGAATAGTAGACAT
AATAGCAACAGACATACAAACTAAAGAATTACAAAAACAAATTACAAAAATTCAAAATTTTCGGGTTTAT
TACAGGGACAGCAGAGATCCAGTTTGGTTAATTAAGGTACCGAGGGCCTATTTCCCATGATTCCTTCATA
TTTGCATATACGATACAAGGCTGTTAGAGAGATAATTAGAATTAATTTGACTGTAAACACAAAGATATTA
GTACAAAATACGTGACGTAGAAAGTAATAATTTCTTGGGTAGTTTGCAGTTTTAAAATTATGTTTTAAAA
TGGACTATCATATGCTTACCGTAACTTGAAAGTATTTCGATTTCTTGGCTTTATATATCTTGTGGAAAGG
ACGAAACACCGGCTCTGGGTCCTCCTCAGGAGTTTTAGAGCTAGAAATAGCAAGTTAAAATAAGGCTAGT
CCGTTATCAACTTGAAAAAGTGGCACCGAGTCGGTGCTTTTTTGAATTCACTTTGGCCGCGAATCGATAT
GTCGAGTTTACTCCCTATCAGTGATAGAGAACGTATGTCGAGTTTACTCCCTATCAGTGATAGAGAACGA
TGTCGAGTTTACTCCCTATCAGTGATAGAGAACGTATGTCGAGTTTACTCCCTATCAGTGATAGAGAACG
TATGTCGAGTTTACTCCCTATCAGTGATAGAGAACGTATGTCGAGTTTATCCCTATCAGTGATAGAGAAC
GTATGTCGAGTTTACTCCCTATCAGTGATAGAGAACGTATGTCGAGGTAGGCGTGTACGGTGGGAGGCCT
ATATAAGCAGAGCTCGTTTAGTGAACCGTCAGATCGCCTGGAGAATACCGGTTCTAGAGCGCTGCCACCA
TGGACAAGAAGTACAGCATCGGCCTGGACATCGGCACCAACTCTGTGGGCTGGGCCGTGATCACCGACGA
GTACAAGGTGCCCAGCAAGAAATTCAAGGTGCTGGGCAACACCGACCGGCACAGCATCAAGAAGAACCTG
ATCGGAGCCCTGCTGTTCGACAGCGGCGAAACAGCCGAGGCCACCCGGCTGAAGAGAACCGCCAGAAGAA
GATACACCAGACGGAAGAACCGGATCTGCTATCTGCAAGAGATCTTCAGCAACGAGATGGCCAAGGTGGA
CGACAGCTTCTTCCACAGACTGGAAGAGTCCTTCCTGGTGGAAGAGGATAAGAAGCACGAGCGGCACCCC
ATCTTCGGCAACATCGTGGACGAGGTGGCCTACCACGAGAAGTACCCCACCATCTACCACCTGAGAAAGA
AACTGGTGGACAGCACCGACAAGGCCGACCTGCGGCTGATCTATCTGGCCCTGGCCCACATGATCAAGTT
CCGGGGCCACTTCCTGATCGAGGGCGACCTGAACCCCGACAACAGCGACGTGGACAAGCTGTTCATCCAG
CTGGTGCAGACCTACAACCAGCTGTTCGAGGAAAACCCCATCAACGCCAGCGGCGTGGACGCCAAGGCCA
TCCTGTCTGCCAGACTGAGCAAGAGCAGACGGCTGGAAAATCTGATCGCCCAGCTGCCCGGCGAGAAGAA
GAATGGCCTGTTCGGAAACCTGATTGCCCTGAGCCTGGGCCTGACCCCCAACTTCAAGAGCAACTTCGAC
CTGGCCGAGGATGCCAAACTGCAGCTGAGCAAGGACACCTACGACGACGACCTGGACAACCTGCTGGCCC
AGATCGGCGACCAGTACGCCGACCTGTTTCTGGCCGCCAAGAACCTGTCCGACGCCATCCTGCTGAGCGA
CATCCTGAGAGTGAACACCGAGATCACCAAGGCCCCCCTGAGCGCCTCTATGATCAAGAGATACGACGAG
CACCACCAGGACCTGACCCTGCTGAAAGCTCTCGTGCGGCAGCAGCTGCCTGAGAAGTACAAAGAGATTT
TCTTCGACCAGAGCAAGAACGGCTACGCCGGCTACATTGACGGCGGAGCCAGCCAGGAAGAGTTCTACAA
GTTCATCAAGCCCATCCTGGAAAAGATGGACGGCACCGAGGAACTGCTCGTGAAGCTGAACAGAGAGGAC
CTGCTGCGGAAGCAGCGGACCTTCGACAACGGCAGCATCCCCCACCAGATCCACCTGGGAGAGCTGCACG
CCATTCTGCGGCGGCAGGAAGATTTTTACCCATTCCTGAAGGACAACCGGGAAAAGATCGAGAAGATCCT
GACCTTCCGCATCCCCTACTACGTGGGCCCTCTGGCCAGGGGAAACAGCAGATTCGCCTGGATGACCAGA
AAGAGCGAGGAAACCATCACCCCCTGGAACTTCGAGGAAGTGGTGGACAAGGGCGCTTCCGCCCAGAGCT
TCATCGAGCGGATGACCAACTTCGATAAGAACCTGCCCAACGAGAAGGTGCTGCCCAAGCACAGCCTGCT
GTACGAGTACTTCACCGTGTATAACGAGCTGACCAAAGTGAAATACGTGACCGAGGGAATGAGAAAGCCC
GCCTTCCTGAGCGGCGAGCAGAAAAAGGCCATCGTGGACCTGCTGTTCAAGACCAACCGGAAAGTGACCG
TGAAGCAGCTGAAAGAGGACTACTTCAAGAAAATCGAGTGCTTCGACTCCGTGGAAATCTCCGGCGTGGA
AGATCGGTTCAACGCCTCCCTGGGCACATACCACGATCTGCTGAAAATTATCAAGGACAAGGACTTCCTG
GACAATGAGGAAAACGAGGACATTCTGGAAGATATCGTGCTGACCCTGACACTGTTTGAGGACAGAGAGA
TGATCGAGGAACGGCTGAAAACCTATGCCCACCTGTTCGACGACAAAGTGATGAAGCAGCTGAAGCGGCG
GAGATACACCGGCTGGGGCAGGCTGAGCCGGAAGCTGATCAACGGCATCCGGGACAAGCAGTCCGGCAAG
ACAATCCTGGATTTCCTGAAGTCCGACGGCTTCGCCAACAGAAACTTCATGCAGCTGATCCACGACGACA
GCCTGACCTTTAAAGAGGACATCCAGAAAGCCCAGGTGTCCGGCCAGGGCGATAGCCTGCACGAGCACAT
TGCCAATCTGGCCGGCAGCCCCGCCATTAAGAAGGGCATCCTGCAGACAGTGAAGGTGGTGGACGAGCTC
GTGAAAGTGATGGGCCGGCACAAGCCCGAGAACATCGTGATCGAAATGGCCAGAGAGAACCAGACCACCC
AGAAGGGACAGAAGAACAGCCGCGAGAGAATGAAGCGGATCGAAGAGGGCATCAAAGAGCTGGGCAGCCA
GATCCTGAAAGAACACCCCGTGGAAAACACCCAGCTGCAGAACGAGAAGCTGTACCTGTACTACCTGCAG
AATGGGCGGGATATGTACGTGGACCAGGAACTGGACATCAACCGGCTGTCCGACTACGATGTGGACCATA
TCGTGCCTCAGAGCTTTCTGAAGGACGACTCCATCGACAACAAGGTGCTGACCAGAAGCGACAAGAACCG
GGGCAAGAGCGACAACGTGCCCTCCGAAGAGGTCGTGAAGAAGATGAAGAACTACTGGCGGCAGCTGCTG
AACGCCAAGCTGATTACCCAGAGAAAGTTCGACAATCTGACCAAGGCCGAGAGAGGCGGCCTGAGCGAAC
TGGATAAGGCCGGCTTCATCAAGAGACAGCTGGTGGAAACCCGGCAGATCACAAAGCACGTGGCACAGAT
CCTGGACTCCCGGATGAACACTAAGTACGACGAGAATGACAAGCTGATCCGGGAAGTGAAAGTGATCACC
CTGAAGTCCAAGCTGGTGTCCGATTTCCGGAAGGATTTCCAGTTTTACAAAGTGCGCGAGATCAACAACT
ACCACCACGCCCACGACGCCTACCTGAACGCCGTCGTGGGAACCGCCCTGATCAAAAAGTACCCTAAGCT
GGAAAGCGAGTTCGTGTACGGCGACTACAAGGTGTACGACGTGCGGAAGATGATCGCCAAGAGCGAGCAG
GAAATCGGCAAGGCTACCGCCAAGTACTTCTTCTACAGCAACATCATGAACTTTTTCAAGACCGAGATTA
CCCTGGCCAACGGCGAGATCCGGAAGCGGCCTCTGATCGAGACAAACGGCGAAACCGGGGAGATCGTGTG
GGATAAGGGCCGGGATTTTGCCACCGTGCGGAAAGTGCTGAGCATGCCCCAAGTGAATATCGTGAAAAAG
ACCGAGGTGCAGACAGGCGGCTTCAGCAAAGAGTCTATCCTGCCCAAGAGGAACAGCGATAAGCTGATCG
CCAGAAAGAAGGACTGGGACCCTAAGAAGTACGGCGGCTTCGACAGCCCCACCGTGGCCTATTCTGTGCT
GGTGGTGGCCAAAGTGGAAAAGGGCAAGTCCAAGAAACTGAAGAGTGTGAAAGAGCTGCTGGGGATCACC
ATCATGGAAAGAAGCAGCTTCGAGAAGAATCCCATCGACTTTCTGGAAGCCAAGGGCTACAAAGAAGTGA
AAAAGGACCTGATCATCAAGCTGCCTAAGTACTCCCTGTTCGAGCTGGAAAACGGCCGGAAGAGAATGCT
GGCCTCTGCCGGCGAACTGCAGAAGGGAAACGAACTGGCCCTGCCCTCCAAATATGTGAACTTCCTGTAC
CTGGCCAGCCACTATGAGAAGCTGAAGGGCTCCCCCGAGGATAATGAGCAGAAACAGCTGTTTGTGGAAC
AGCACAAGCACTACCTGGACGAGATCATCGAGCAGATCAGCGAGTTCTCCAAGAGAGTGATCCTGGCCGA
CGCTAATCTGGACAAAGTGCTGTCCGCCTACAACAAGCACCGGGATAAGCCCATCAGAGAGCAGGCCGAG
AATATCATCCACCTGTTTACCCTGACCAATCTGGGAGCCCCTGCCGCCTTCAAGTACTTTGACACCACCA
TCGACCGGAAGAGGTACACCAGCACCAAAGAGGTGCTGGACGCCACCCTGATCCACCAGAGCATCACCGG
CCTGTACGAGACACGGATCGACCTGTCTCAGCTGGGAGGCGACAAGCGACCTGCCGCCACAAAGAAGGCT
GGACAGGCTAAGAAGAAGAAAGATTACAAAGACGATGACGATAAGGGATCCGGAGAGGGCAGAGGAAGTC
TGCTAACATGCGGTGACGTCGAGGAGAATCCTGGCCCAGTGAGCAAGGGCGAGGAGCTGTTCACCGGGGT
GGTGCCCATCCTGGTCGAGCTGGACGGCGACGTAAACGGCCACAAGTTCAGCGTGTCCGGCGA
