>Addgene plasmid #87836 | TLCV2-RB1 | depositor partial sequence | sequence record 172823 | hhuman U6-F       GAGGGCCTATTTCCCATGATT
CWACGATCACGCTGTTAGAGAGWAATTAGAATTAATTTGACTGTAAACACAAAGATATTAGTACAAAATA
CGTGACGTAGAAAGTAATAATTTCTTGGGTAGTTTGCAGTTTTAAAATTATGTTTTAAAATGGACTATCA
TATGCTTACCGTAACTTGAAAGTATTTCGATTTCTTGGCTTTATATATCTTGTGGAAAGGACGAAACACC
GGCTCTGGGTCCTCCTCAGGAGTTTTAGAGCTAGAAATAGCAAGTTAAAATAAGGCTAGTCCGTTATCAA
CTTGAAAAAGTGGCACCGAGTCGGTGCTTTTTTGAATTCACTTTGGCCGCGAATCGATATGTCGAGTTTA
CTCCCTATCAGTGATAGAGAACGTATGTCGAGTTTACTCCCTATCAGTGATAGAGAACGATGTCGAGTTT
ACTCCCTATCAGTGATAGAGAACGTATGTCGAGTTTACTCCCTATCAGTGATAGAGAACGTATGTCGAGT
TTACTCCCTATCAGTGATAGAGAACGTATGTCGAGTTTATCCCTATCAGTGATAGAGAACGTATGTCGAG
TTTACTCCCTATCAGTGATAGAGAACGTATGTCGAGGTAGGCGTGTACGGTGGGAGGCCTATATAAGCAG
AGCTCGTTTAGTGAACCGTCAGATCGCCTGTAGAATACCGGTTCTAGAGCGCTGCCACCATGGACAAGAA
GTACAGCATCGGCCTGGACATCGGCACCAACTCTGTGGCTGGGCCGTGATCACGACGAGTACAGTGCCAG
CAGAAATTCAAGKGCTGGCACACGACGGCACAGCATCAGAAGAACCTGATCGGAGCCTGCTGTTCGAMAG
CGGGCGAAACAGCCGAA
